Addgene plasmid #213586: pInducer-YAP1-S127A/S397A/S94A
Purpose: Doxycycline inducible expression of YAP1-S127A/S397A/S94A cDNA in mammalian cells
Depositing lab: Channing Der. Depositing organization: University of North Carolina at Chapel Hill. Publication: TEAD Inhibition Overcomes YAP1/TAZ-driven Primary and Acquired Resistance to KRASG12C Inhibitors. Edwards AC, Stalnecker CA, Jean Morales A, Taylor KE, Klomp JE, Klomp JA, Waters AM, Sudhakar N, Hallin J, Tang TT, Olson P, Post L, Christensen JG, Cox AD, Der CJ. Cancer Res. 2023 Nov 7. doi: 10.1158/0008-5472.CAN-23-2994. PubMed 37934103.
Backbone
  Vector backbone: p-Inducer10b
  Backbone size w/o insert (bp): 12153
  Vector type: Mammalian Expression, Lentiviral
  Selectable markers: Puromycin
Growth in bacteria
  Bacterial resistance: Ampicillin, 100 μg/mL
  Growth temperature: 37°C
  Growth strain: NEB Stable
  Copy number: High Copy
Gene/Insert
  Gene/Insert name: YAP1
  Species: H. sapiens (human)
  Insert size (bp): 1542
  Mutation: S127A, S397A, S94A
  Entrez Gene: YAP1 (a.k.a. COB1, YAP, YAP-1, YAP2, YAP65, YKI)
  Tag / fusion protein: HA (C terminal on insert)
  Cloning method: Restriction Enzyme; 5′ cloning site Age1 (not destroyed); 3′ cloning site Mlu1 (not destroyed)
Terms and licenses: Academic/Nonprofit Terms; Industry Terms: Not Available to Industry
How to cite: pInducer-YAP1-S127A/S397A/S94A was a gift from Channing Der (Addgene plasmid # 213586 ; http://n2t.net/addgene:213586 ; RRID:Addgene_213586)
