[The description below was written by a language model from this plasmid's Addgene catalogue record and pLannotate feature annotations shown in this document.]
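Description:
pInducer-YAP1-S127A/S397A/S94A is a single-vector, doxycycline-inducible lentiviral expression plasmid built on the p-Inducer10b backbone and used to express a mutant human YAP1 cDNA in mammalian cells. It is propagated in E. coli through a high-copy ColE1/pUC-type origin with ampicillin selection (AmpR); an f1 origin is also present. The lentiviral portion comprises a truncated HIV-1 5' LTR, the Ψ packaging signal with a gag fragment, the RRE for Rev-dependent nuclear export, the cPPT/CTS, a WPRE, and a self-inactivating ΔU3 3' LTR, so the region between the LTRs can be packaged into virus and integrated into target cells.

The payload consists of two units. A tetracycline response element with seven tetO repeats fused to a minimal CMV promoter drives the YAP1 coding sequence, which was cloned between AgeI and MluI sites. The record states that it carries S127A, S397A and S94A substitutions and a C-terminal HA tag, although the tag is not separately annotated in the feature table. Downstream, the constitutive human UbC promoter expresses rtTA3, flanked by a loxP site and a loxP fragment, followed by an EMCV IRES and the puromycin resistance gene. Transduced cells can therefore be selected with puromycin while producing the transactivator that switches on YAP1 only when doxycycline is added. An EM7-driven BleoR cassette sits in reverse orientation upstream of the TRE. Outside the LTRs, the table also lists an SV40 promoter followed by HygR and ble fragments, which appear to be backbone remnants. The associated publication concerns YAP1/TAZ-driven resistance to KRAS G12C inhibitors and TEAD inhibition, which indicates the context in which this mutant was used.
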