Features (pLannotate 1.2.2; 38 found; start..end, strand, type, name):
    488..721     +  misc_feature   RRE: The Rev response element (RRE) of HIV-1 allows for Rev-dependent mRNA export from the nucleus to the cytoplasm.
   1098..1198    +  CDS            Rev (fragment): human immunodeficiency virus 1 (HIV-1) Rev protein; rev; enhances nuclear export of unspliced and incompletely spliced viral mRNAs
   1248..1365    +  misc_feature   cPPT/CTS: central polypurine tract and central termination sequence of HIV-1
   1430..1804    -  CDS            BleoR: antibiotic-binding protein; Sh ble from Streptoalloteichus hindustanus; confers resistance to bleomycin, phleomycin, and Zeocin™
   1824..1871    -  promoter       EM7 promoter: synthetic bacterial promoter&nbsp
   1941..2211    +  protein_bind   tetracycline response element: contains seven copies of the tetracycline operator tetO tetracycline repressor TetR
   2222..2239    +  misc_feature   MCS (fragment): pUC18/19 multiple cloning site
   2244..2282    +  promoter       minimal CMV promoter: human cytomegalovirus (CMV) immediate early promoter
   2372..3883    +  CDS            YAP1: YAP1_HUMAN - Also known as YAP65. Experimental evidence at protein level: Swiss-Prot protein existence level 1. [Isoform 3]: Activates the C-terminal fragment (CTF) of ERBB4 (isoform 3). From Homo sapiens (Human).
   3927..5138    +  promoter       UbC promoter: human ubiquitin C promoter
   5145..5178    -  protein_bind   loxP: Cre-mediated recombination occurs in the 8-bp core sequence (GCATACAT). Cre recombinase
   5185..5882    +  CDS            rtTA3 (fragment): reverse tetracycline transactivator 3 activates expression from Tet-responsive promoters in the presence of doxycycline
   5812..5922    +  CDS            VP48: 3 tandem repeats of the minimal activation domain of herpes simplex virus VP16 (Cheng et al., 2013)
   5932..5962    +  protein_bind   loxP (fragment): Cre-mediated recombination occurs in the 8-bp core sequence (GCATACAT). Cre recombinase
   5980..6552    +  misc_feature   IRES: internal ribosome entry site (IRES) of the encephalomyocarditis virus (EMCV)
   6561..7157    +  CDS            PuroR: puromycin N-acetyltransferase; pac from Streptomyces alboniger; confers resistance to puromycin
   7179..7767    +  misc_feature   WPRE: woodchuck hepatitis virus posttranscriptional regulatory element
   7784..7972    +  CDS            nef (fragment): NEF_HV1Z2 - Experimental evidence at protein level: Swiss-Prot protein existence level 1. Extracellular Nef protein targets CD4(+) T-lymphocytes for apoptosis by interacting with CXCR4 surface receptors. From Human immunodeficiency virus type 1 group M subtype D (isolate Z2/CDC-Z34) (HIV-1).
   7974..8207    +  LTR            3' LTR (ΔU3): self-inactivating 3' long terminal repeat (LTR) from HIV-1
   8314..8538    +  polyA_signal   bGH poly(A) signal: bovine growth hormone polyadenylation signal
   8542..8563    +  promoter       SV40 promoter (fragment): SV40 enhancer and early promoter
   8584..9012    +  rep_origin     f1 ori (sequence partly withheld): f1 bacteriophage origin of replication; arrow indicates direction of (+) strand synthesis
   9026..9355    +  promoter       SV40 promoter: SV40 enhancer and early promoter
   9432..10048   +  CDS            HygR (fragment): aminoglycoside phosphotransferase from E. coli confers resistance to hygromycin
  10058..10183   +  CDS            ble (fragment): BLE_KLEPN - Experimental evidence at protein level: Swiss-Prot protein existence level 1. Binding protein with a strong affinity to the bleomycin family of antibiotics. Binds to CL990; an antimitotic-antibiotic compound. From Klebsiella pneumoniae.
  10178..10259   +  polyA_signal   SV40 poly(A) signal: SV40 polyadenylation signal
  10370..10392   -  protein_bind   lac operator (fragment): The lac repressor binds to the lac operator to inhibit transcription in E. coli. This inhibition can be relieved by adding lactose or isopropyl-β-D-thiogalactopyranoside (IPTG). lac repressor encoded by lacI
  10396..10426   -  promoter       lac promoter: promoter for the E. coli lac operon
  10441..10462   -  protein_bind   CAP binding site: CAP binding activates transcription in the presence of cAMP. E. coli catabolite activator protein
  10475..10567   -  CDS            lacI (fragment): lac repressor; lacI; The lac repressor binds to the lac operator to inhibit transcription in E. coli. This inhibition can be relieved by adding lactose or isopropyl-β-D-thiogalactopyranoside (IPTG).
  10750..11338   -  rep_origin     ori: high-copy-number ColE1/pMB1/pBR322/pUC origin of replication
  11509..12369   -  CDS            AmpR: β-lactamase; bla; confers resistance to ampicillin, carbenicillin, and related antibiotics
  12370..12474   -  promoter       AmpR promoter: bla
  12522..12656   +  polyA_signal   SV40 poly(A) signal: SV40 polyadenylation signal
  12823..13152   +  CDS            nef (fragment): NEF_HV1BR - Experimental evidence at protein level: Swiss-Prot protein existence level 1. Extracellular Nef protein targets CD4(+) T-lymphocytes for apoptosis by interacting with CXCR4 surface receptors (PubMed:14990729). From Human immunodeficiency virus type 1 group M subtype B (isolate BRU/LAI) (HIV-1).
  13200..13457   +  LTR            5' LTR (truncated): truncated 5' long terminal repeat (LTR) from HIV-1
  13504..13629   +  misc_feature   HIV-1 Ψ: packaging signal of human immunodeficiency virus type 1
  13613..313     +  CDS            HIV-1 gag (fragment) (across the origin): gag protein from human immunodeficiency virus 1; gag
>Addgene plasmid #213586 | pInducer-YAP1-S127A/S397A/S94A | addgene full sequence | sequence record 424980 | Addgene NGS Result
CGGGGGAGAATTAGATCGCGATGGGAAAAAATTCGGTTAAGGCCAGGGGGAAAGAAAAAATATAAATTAA
AACATATAGTATGGGCAAGCAGGGAGCTAGAACGATTCGCAGTTAATCCTGGCCTGTTAGAAACATCAGA
AGGCTGTAGACAAATACTGGGACAGCTACAACCATCCCTTCAGACAGGATCAGAAGAACTTAGATCATTA
TATAATACAGTAGCAACCCTCTATTGTGTGCATCAAAGGATAGAGATAAAAGACACCAAGGAAGCTTTAG
ACAAGATAGAGGAAGAGCAAAACAAAAGTAAGACCACCGCACAGCAAGCGGCCGGCCGCTGATCTTCAGA
CCTGGAGGAGGAGATATGAGGGACAATTGGAGAAGTGAATTATATAAATATAAAGTAGTAAAAATTGAAC
CATTAGGAGTAGCACCCACCAAGGCAAAGAGAAGAGTGGTGCAGAGAGAAAAAAGAGCAGTGGGAATAGG
AGCTTTGTTCCTTGGGTTCTTGGGAGCAGCAGGAAGCACTATGGGCGCAGCGTCAATGACGCTGACGGTA
CAGGCCAGACAATTATTGTCTGGTATAGTGCAGCAGCAGAACAATTTGCTGAGGGCTATTGAGGCGCAAC
AGCATCTGTTGCAACTCACAGTCTGGGGCATCAAGCAGCTCCAGGCAAGAATCCTGGCTGTGGAAAGATA
CCTAAAGGATCAACAGCTCCTGGGGATTTGGGGTTGCTCTGGAAAACTCATTTGCACCACTGCTGTGCCT
TGGAATGCTAGTTGGAGTAATAAATCTCTGGAACAGATTTGGAATCACACGACCTGGATGGAGTGGGACA
GAGAAATTAACAATTACACAAGCTTAATACACTCCTTAATTGAAGAATCGCAAAACCAGCAAGAAAAGAA
TGAACAAGAATTATTGGAATTAGATAAATGGGCAAGTTTGTGGAATTGGTTTAACATAACAAATTGGCTG
TGGTATATAAAATTATTCATAATGATAGTAGGAGGCTTGGTAGGTTTAAGAATAGTTTTTGCTGTACTTT
CTATAGTGAATAGAGTTAGGCAGGGATATTCACCATTATCGTTTCAGACCCACCTCCCAACCCCGAGGGG
ACCCGACAGGCCCGAAGGAATAGAAGAAGAAGGTGGAGAGAGAGACAGAGACAGATCCATTCGATTAGTG
AACGGATCGGCACTGCGTGCGCCAATTCTGCAGACAAATGGCAGTATTCATCCACAATTTTAAAAGAAAA
GGGGGGATTGGGGGGTACAGTGCAGGGGAAAGAATAGTAGACATAATAGCAACAGACATACAAACTAAAG
AATTACAAAAACAAATTACAAAAATTCAAAATTTTCGGGTTTATTACAGGGACAGCAGAGATCCAGTTTG
GTTAGTACCGGGCCCGCTCTAGTCCGGAATCAGTCCTGCTCCTCGGCCACGAAGTGCACGCAGTTGCCGG
CCGGGTCGCGCAGGGCGAACTCCCGCCCCCACGGCTGCTCGCCGATCTCGGTCATGGCCGGCCCGGAGGC
GTCCCGGAAGTTCGTGGACACGACCTCCGACCACTCGGCGTACAGCTCGTCCAGGCCGCGCACCCACACC
CAGGCCAGGGTGTTGTCCGGCACCACCTGGTCCTGGACCGCGCTGATGAACAGGGTCACGTCGTCCCGGA
CCACACCGGCGAAGTCGTCCTCCACGAAGTCCCGGGAGAACCCGAGCCGGTCGGTCCAGAACTCGACCGC
TCCGGCGACGTCGCGCGCGGTGAGCACCGGAACGGCACTGGTCAACTTGGCCATGGTGGCCCTCCTATAG
TGAGTCGTATTATACTATGCCGATATACTATGCCGATGATTAATTGTCAACACGTGCTGCAGGTCCGAGG
TTCTAGGCTAGCTTAAAGGAACCAATTCAGTCGACTGGATCCTTTACCACTCCCTATCAGTGATAGAGAA
AAGTGAAAGTCGAGTTTACCACTCCCTATCAGTGATAGAGAAAAGTGAAAGTCGAGTTTACCACTCCCTA
TCAGTGATAGAGAAAAGTGAAAGTCGAGTTTACCACTCCCTATCAGTGATAGAGAAAAGTGAAAGTCGAG
TTTACCACTCCCTATCAGTGATAGAGAAAAGTGAAAGTCGAGTTTACCACTCCCTATCAGTGATAGAGAA
AAGTGAAAGTCGAGTTTACCACTCCCTATCAGTGATAGAGAAAAGTGAAAGTCGAGCTCGGTACCCGGGT
CGAGGTAGGCGTGTACGGTGGGAGGCCTATATAAGCAGAGCTCGTTTAGTGAACCGTCAGATCGCCTGGA
GACGCCATCCACGCTGTTTTGACCTCCATAGAAGACACCGGGACCGATCCAGCCTACCGGTATGGATCCC
GGGCAGCAGCCGCCGCCTCAACCGGCCCCCCAGGGCCAAGGGCAGCCGCCTTCGCAGCCCCCGCAGGGGC
AGGGCCCGCCGTCCGGACCCGGGCAACCGGCACCCGCGGCGACCCAGGCGGCGCCGCAGGCACCCCCCGC
CGGGCATCAGATCGTGCACGTCCGCGGGGACTCGGAGACCGACCTGGAGGCGCTCTTCAACGCCGTCATG
AACCCCAAGACGGCCAACGTGCCCCAGACCGTGCCCATGAGGCTCCGGAAGCTGCCCGACGCCTTCTTCA
AGCCGCCGGAGCCCAAATCCCACTCCCGACAGGCCAGTACTGATGCAGGCACTGCAGGAGCCCTGACTCC
ACAGCATGTTCGAGCTCATGCCTCTCCAGCTTCTCTGCAGTTGGGAGCTGTTTCTCCTGGGACACTGACC
CCCACTGGAGTAGTCTCTGGCCCAGCAGCTACACCCACAGCTCAGCATCTTCGACAGTCTTCTTTTGAGA
TACCTGATGATGTACCTCTGCCAGCAGGTTGGGAGATGGCAAAGACATCTTCTGGTCAGAGATACTTCTT
AAATCACATCGATCAGACAACAACATGGCAGGACCCCAGGAAGGCCATGCTGTCCCAGATGAACGTCACA
GCCCCCACCAGTCCACCAGTGCAGCAGAATATGATGAACTCGGCTTCAGGTCCTCTTCCTGATGGATGGG
AACAAGCCATGACTCAGGATGGAGAAATTTACTATATAAACCATAAGAACAAGACCACCTCTTGGCTAGA
CCCAAGGCTTGACCCTCGTTTTGCCATGAACCAGAGAATCAGTCAGAGTGCTCCAGTGAAACAGCCACCA
CCCCTGGCTCCCCAGAGCCCACAGGGAGGCGTCATGGGTGGCAGCAACTCCAACCAGCAGCAACAGATGC
GACTGCAGCAACTGCAGATGGAGAAGGAGAGGCTGCGGCTGAAACAGCAAGAACTGCTTCGGCAGGCAAT
GCGGAATATCAATCCCAGCACAGCAAATTCTCCAAAATGTCAGGAGTTAGCCCTGCGTAGCCAGTTACCA
ACACTGGAGCAGGATGGTGGGACTCAAAATCCAGTGTCTTCTCCCGGGATGTCTCAGGAATTGAGAACAA
TGACGACCAATAGCTCAGATCCTTTCCTTAACAGTGGCACCTATCACTCTCGAGATGAGGCTACAGACAG
TGGACTAAGCATGAGCAGCTACAGTGTCCCTCGAACCCCAGATGACTTCCTGAACAGTGTGGATGAGATG
GATACAGGTGATACTATCAACCAAAGCACCCTGCCCTCACAGCAGAACCGTTTCCCAGACTACCTTGAAG
CCATTCCTGGGACAAATGTGGACCTTGGAACACTGGAAGGAGATGGAATGAACATAGAAGGAGAGGAGCT
GATGCCAAGTCTGCAGGAAGCTTTGAGTTCTGACATCCTTAATGACATGGAGTCTGTTTTGGCTGCCACC
AAGCTAGATAAAGAAAGCTTTCTTACATGGTTATATCCGTATGATGTTCCGGATTATGCATAGACGCGTA
AGATCTGGCCTCCGCGCCGGGTTTTGGCGCCTCCCGCGGGCGCCCCCCTCCTCACGGCGAGCGCTGCCAC
GTCAGACGAAGGGCGCAGCGAGCGTCCTGATCCTTCCGCCCGGACGCTCAGGACAGCGGCCCGCTGCTCA
TAAGACTCGGCCTTAGAACCCCAGTATCAGCAGAAGGACATTTTAGGACGGGACTTGGGTGACTCTAGGG
CACTGGTTTTCTTTCCAGAGAGCGGAACAGGCGAGGAAAAGTAGTCCCTTCTCGGCGATTCTGCGGAGGG
ATCTCCGTGGGGCGGTGAACGCCGATGATTATATAAGGACGCGCCGGGTGTGGCACAGCTAGTTCCGTCG
CAGCCGGGATTTGGGTCGCGGTTCTTGTTTGTGGATCGCTGTGATCGTCACTTGGTGAGTAGCGGGCTGC
TGGGCTGGCCGGGGCTTTCGTGGCCGCCGGGCCGCTCGGTGGGACGGAAGCGTGTGGAGAGACCGCCAAG
GGCTGTAGTCTGGGTCCGCGAGCAAGGTTGCCCTGAACTGGGGGTTGGGGGGAGCGCAGCAAAATGGCGG
CTGTTCCCGAGTCTTGAATGGAAGACGCTTGTGAGGCGGGCTGTGAGGTCGTTGAAACAAGGTGGGGGGC
ATGGTGGGCGGCAAGAACCCAAGGTCTTGAGGCCTTCGCTAATGCGGGAAAGCTCTTATTCGGGTGAGAT
GGGCTGGGGCACCATCTGGGGACCCTGACGTGAAGTTTGTCACTGACTGGAGAACTCGGTTTGTCGTCTG
TTGCGGGGGCGGCAGTTATGGCGGTGCCGTTGGGCAGTGCACCCGTACCTTTGGGAGCGCGCGCCCTCGT
CGTGTCGTGACGTCACCCGTTCTGTTGGCTTATAATGCAGGGTGGGGCCACCTGCCGGTAGGTGTGTGGT
AGGCTTTTCTCCGTCGCAGGACGCAGGGTTCGGGCCTAGGGTAGGCTCTCCTGAATCGACAGGCGCCGGA
CCTCTGGTGAGGGGAGGGATAAGTGAGGCGTCAGTTTCTTTGGTCGGTTTTATGTACCTATCTTCTTAAG
TAGCTGAAGCTCCGGTTTTGAACTATGCGCTCGGGGTTGGCGAGTGTGTTTTGTGAAGTTTTTTAGGCAC
CTTTTGAAATGTAATCATTTGGGTCAATATGTAATTTTCAGTGTTAGACTAGTAAATTGTCCGCTAAATT
CTGGCCGTTTTTGGCTTTTTTGTTAGACGGATCCATAACTTCGTATAATGTATGCTATACGAAGTTATGC
CACCATGTCTAGACTGGACAAGAGCAAAGTCATAAACGGAGCTCTGGAATTACTCAATGGTGTCGGTATC
GAAGGCCTGACGACAAGGAAACTCGCTCAAAAGCTGGGAGTTGAGCAGCCTACCCTGTACTGGCACGTGA
AGAACAAGCGGGCCCTGCTCGATGCCCTGCCAATCGAGATGCTGGACAGGCATCATACCCACTTCTGCCC
CCTGGAAGGCGAGTCATGGCAAGACTTTCTGCGGAACAACGCCAAGTCATACCGCTGTGCTCTCCTCTCA
CATCGCGACGGGGCTAAAGTGCATCTCGGCACCCGCCCAACAGAGAAACAGTACGAAACCCTGGAAAATC
AGCTCGCGTTCCTGTGTCAGCAAGGCTTCTCCCTGGAGAACGCACTGTACGCTCTGTCCGCCGTGGGCCA
CTTTACACTGGGCTGCGTATTGGAGGAACAGGAGCATCAAGTAGCAAAAGAGGAAAGAGAGACACCTACC
ACCGATTCTATGCCCCCACTTCTGAGACAAGCAATTGAGCTGTTCGACCGGCAGGGAGCCGAACCTGCCT
TCCTTTTCGGCCTGGAACTAATCATATGTGGCCTGGAGAAACAGCTAAAGTGCGAAAGCGGCGGGCCGAC
CGACGCCCTTGACGATTTTGACTTAGACATGCTCCCAGCCGATGCCCTTGACGACTTTGACCTTGATATG
CTGCCTGCTGACGCTCTTGACGATTTTGACCTTGACATGCTCCCCGGGTAAATAACTTCGTATAGCATAC
ATTATACGAAGTATGGCGCGCCAATTCCGCCCCTCTCCCTCCCCCCCCCCTAACGTTACTGGCCGAAGCC
GCTTGGAATAAGGCCGGTGTGCGTTTGTCTATATGTTATTTTCCACCATATTGCCGTCTTTTGGCAATGT
GAGGGCCCGGAAACCTGGCCCTGTCTTCTTGACGAGCATTCCTAGGGGTCTTTCCCCTCTCGCCAAAGGA
ATGCAAGGTCTGTTGAATGTCGTGAAGGAAGCAGTTCCTCTGGAAGCTTCTTGAAGACAAACAACGTCTG
TAGCGACCCTTTGCAGGCAGCGGAACCCCCCACCTGGCGACAGGTGCCTCTGCGGCCAAAAGCCACGTGT
ATAAGATACACCTGCAAAGGCGGCACAACCCCAGTGCCACGTTGTGAGTTGGATAGTTGTGGAAAGAGTC
AAATGGCTCTCCTCAAGCGTATTCAACAAGGGGCTGAAGGATGCCCAGAAGGTACCCCATTGTATGGGAT
CTGATCTGGGGCCTCGGTGCACATGCTTTACATGTGTTTAGTCGAGGTTAAAAAAACGTCTAGGCCCCCC
GAACCACGGGGACGTGGTTTTCCTTTGAAAAACACGATAATACCATGGCCACCGAGTACAAGCCCACGGT
GCGCCTCGCCACCCGCGACGACGTCCCCCGGGCCGTACGCACCCTCGCCGCCGCGTTCGCCGACTACCCC
GCCACGCGCCACACCGTCGACCCGGACCGCCACATCGAGCGGGTCACCGAGCTGCAAGAACTCTTCCTCA
CGCGCGTCGGGCTCGACATCGGCAAGGTGTGGGTCGCGGACGACGGCGCCGCGGTGGCGGTCTGGACCAC
GCCGGAGAGCGTCGAAGCGGGGGCGGTGTTCGCCGAGATCGGCTCGCGCATGGCCGAGTTGAGCGGTTCC
CGGCTGGCCGCGCAGCAACAGATGGAAGGCCTCCTGGCGCCGCACCGGCCCAAGGAGCCCGCGTGGTTCC
TGGCCACCGTCGGCGTCTCGCCCGACCACCAGGGCAAGGGTCTGGGCAGCGCCGTCGTGCTCCCCGGAGT
GGAGGCGGCCGAGCGCGCTGGGGTGCCCGCCTTCCTGGAGACCTCCGCGCCCCGCAACCTCCCCTTCTAC
GAGCGGCTCGGCTTCACCGTCACCGCCGACGTCGAGGTGCCCGAAGGACCGCGCACCTGGTGCATGACCC
GCAAGCCCGGTGCCTGATTAATTAAGCGCGTCTGGAACAATCAACCTCTGGATTACAAAATTTGTGAAAG
ATTGACTGGTATTCTTAACTATGTTGCTCCTTTTACGCTATGTGGATACGCTGCTTTAATGCCTTTGTAT
CATGCTATTGCTTCCCGTATGGCTTTCATTTTCTCCTCCTTGTATAAATCCTGGTTGCTGTCTCTTTATG
AGGAGTTGTGGCCCGTTGTCAGGCAACGTGGCGTGGTGTGCACTGTGTTTGCTGACGCAACCCCCACTGG
TTGGGGCATTGCCACCACCTGTCAGCTCCTTTCCGGGACTTTCGCTTTCCCCCTCCCTATTGCCACGGCG
GAACTCATCGCCGCCTGCCTTGCCCGCTGCTGGACAGGGGCTCGGCTGTTGGGCACTGACAATTCCGTGG
TGTTGTCGGGGAAGCTGACGTCCTTTCCATGGCTGCTCGCCTGTGTTGCCACCTGGATTCTGCGCGGGAC
GTCCTTCTGCTACGTCCCTTCGGCCCTCAATCCAGCGGACCTTCCTTCCCGCGGCCTGCTGCCGGCTCTG
CGGCCTCTTCCGCGTCTTCGCCTTCGCCCTCAGACGAGTCGGATCTCCCTTTGGGCCGCCTCCCCGCCTG
GAATTAATTCTGCAGTCGAGACCTAGAAAAACATGGAGCAATCACAAGTAGCAATACAGCAGCTACCAAT
GCTGATTGTGCCTGGCTAGAAGCACAAGAGGAGGAGGAGGTGGGTTTTCCAGTCACACCTCAGGTACCTT
TAAGACCAATGACTTACAAGGCAGCTGTAGATCTTAGCCACTTTTTAAAAGAAAAGAGGGGACTGGAAGG
GCTAATTCACTCCCAACGAAGACAAGATCTGCTTTTTGCTTGTACTGGGTCTCTCTGGTTAGACCAGATC
TGAGCCTGGGAGCTCTCTGGCTAACTAGGGAACCCACTGCTTAAGCCTCAATAAAGCTTGCCTTGAGTGC
TTCAAGTAGTGTGTGCCCGTCTGTTGTGTGACTCTGGTAACTAGAGATCCCTCAGACCCTTTTAGTCAGT
GTGGAAAATCTCTAGCAGTAGTAGTTCATGTCATCTTATTATTCAGTATTTATAACTTGCAAAGAAATGA
ATATCAGAGAGTGAGAGGCCTTGACATTGTTTAAACCCGCTGATCAGCCTCGACTGTGCCTTCTAGTTGC
CAGCCATCTGTTGTTTGCCCCTTCCCCGTGCCTTCCTTGACCCTGGAAGGTGCCACTCCCACTGTCCTTT
CCTAATAAAATGAGGAAATTGCATCGCATTGTCTGAGTAGGTGTCATTCTATTCTGGGGGGTGGGGTGGG
GCAGGACAGCAAGGGGGAGGATTGGGAAGACAATAGCAGGCATGCTGGGGATGCGGTGGGCTCTATGGCT
TCTGAGGCGGAAAGAACCAGCTGGGGCTCTAGGGGGTATCCCC
[124 nt withheld, positions 8584-8707]
C
[91 nt withheld, positions 8709-8799]
A
[49 nt withheld, positions 8801-8849]
CCTTTGACGTTGGAGTCCACGTTCTTT
[37 nt withheld, positions 8877-8913]
ACCCTATCTCGGTCTATTCTTTTGATTTATAAGGGATTTTGCCGATTTCGGCCTATTGGTTAAAAAATGA
GCTGATTTAACAAAAATTTAACGCGAATTAATTCTGTGGAATGTGTGTCAGTTAGGGTGTGGAAAGTCCC
CAGGCTCCCCAGCAGGCAGAAGTATGCAAAGCATGCATCTCAATTAGTCAGCAACCAGGTGTGGAAAGTC
CCCAGGCTCCCCAGCAGGCAGAAGTATGCAAAGCATGCATCTCAATTAGTCAGCAACCATAGTCCCGCCC
CTAACTCCGCCCATCCCGCCCCTAACTCCGCCCAGTTCCGCCCATTCTCCGCCCCATGGCTGACTAATTT
TTTTTATTTATGCAGAGGCCGAGGCCGCCTCTGCCTCTGAGCTATTCCAGAAGTAGTGAGGAGGCTTTTT
TGGAGGCCTAGGCTTTTGCAAAAAGCTCCCGGGAGCTTGTATATCCATTTTCGGATCTGATCAGCACGTG
ATGAAAAAGCCTGAACTCACCGCGACGTGACCGCAAGGAATCGGTCAATACACTACATGGCGTGATTTCA
TATGCGCGATTGCTGATCCCCATGTGTATCACTGGCAAACTGTGATGGACGACACCGTCAGTGCGTCCGT
CGCGCAGGCTCTCGATGAGCTGATGCTTTGGGCCGAGGACTGCCCCGAAGTCCGGCACCTCGTGCACGCG
GATTTCGGCTCCAACAATGTCCTGACGGACAATGGCCGCATAACAGCGGTCATTGACTGGAGCGAGGCGA
TGTTCGGGGATTCCCAATACGAGGTCGCCAACATCTTCTTCTGGAGGCCGTGGTTGGCTTGTATGGAGCA
GCAGACGCGCTACTTCGAGCGGAGGCATCCGGAGCTTGCAGGATCGCCGCGGCTCCGGGCGTATATGCTC
CGCATTGGTCTTGACCAACTCTATCAGAGCTTGGTTGACGGCAATTTCGATGATGCAGCTTGGGCGCAGG
GTCGATGCGACGCAATCGTCCGATCCGGAGCCGGGACTGTCGGGCGTACACAAATCGCCCGCAGAAGCGC
GGCCGTCTGGACCGATGGCTGTGTAGAAGTACTCGCCGATAGTGGAAACCGACGCCCCAGCACTCGTCCG
AGGGCAAAGGAATAGCACGTGCTACGAGATTTCGATTCCACCGCCGCCTTCTATGAAAGGTTGGGCTTCG
GAATCGTTTTCCGGGACGCCGGCTGGATGATCCTCCAGCGCGGGGATCTCATGCTGGAGTTCTTCGCCCA
CCCCAACTTGTTTATTGCAGCTTATAATGGTTACAAATAAAGCAATAGCATCACAAATTTCACAAATAAA
GCATTTTTTTCACTGCATTCTAGTTGTGGTTTGTCCAAACTAATCAATGTATCTTATCATGTCTGTATAC
CGTCGACCTCTAGCTAGAGCTTGGCGTAATCATGGTCATAGCTGTTTCCTGTGTGAAATTGTTATCCGCT
CACAATTCCACACAACATACGAGCCGGAAGCATAAAGTGTAAAGCCTGGGGTGCCTAATGAGTGAGCTAA
CTCACATTAATTGCGTTGCGCTCACTGCCCGCTTTCCAGTCGGGAAACCTGTCGTGCCAGCTGCATTAAT
GAATCGGCCAACGCGCGGGGAGAGGCGGTTTGCGTATTGGGCGCTCTTCCGCTTCCTCGCTCACTGACTC
GCTGCGCTCGGTCGTTCGGCTGCGGCGAGCGGTATCAGCTCACTCAAAGGCGGTAATACGGTTATCCACA
GAATCAGGGGATAACGCAGGAAAGAACATGTGAGCAAAAGGCCAGCAAAAGGCCAGGAACCGTAAAAAGG
CCGCGTTGCTGGCGTTTTTCCATAGGCTCCGCCCCCCTGACGAGCATCACAAAAATCGACGCTCAAGTCA
GAGGTGGCGAAACCCGACAGGACTATAAAGATACCAGGCGTTTCCCCCTGGAAGCTCCCTCGTGCGCTCT
CCTGTTCCGACCCTGCCGCTTACCGGATACCTGTCCGCCTTTCTCCCTTCGGGAAGCGTGGCGCTTTCTC
ATAGCTCACGCTGTAGGTATCTCAGTTCGGTGTAGGTCGTTCGCTCCAAGCTGGGCTGTGTGCACTAACC
CCCCGTTCAGCCCGACCGCTGCGCCTTATCCGGTAACTATCGTCTTGAGTCCAACCCGGTAAGACACGAC
TTATCGCCACTGGCAGCAGCCACTGGTAACAGGATTAGCAGAGCGAGGTATGTAGGCGGTGCTACAGAGT
TCTTGAAGTGGTGGCCTAACTACGGCTACACTAGAAGAACAGTATTTGGTATCTGCGCTCTGCTGAAGCC
AGTTACCTTCGGAAAAAGAGTTGGTAGCTCTTGATCCGGCAAACAAACCACCGCTGGTAGCGGTGGTTTT
TTTGTTTGCAAGCAGCAGATTACGCGCAGAAAAAAAGGATCTCAAGAAGATCCTTTGATCTTTTCTACGG
GGTCTGACGCTCAGTGGAACGAAAACTCACGTTAAGGGATTTTGGTCATGAGATTATCAAAAAGGATCTT
CACCTAGATCCTTTTAAATTAAAAATGAAGTTTTAAATCAATCTAAAGTATATATGAGTAAACTTGGTCT
GACAGTTACCAATGCTTAATCAGTGAGGCACCTATCTCAGCGATCTGTCTATTTCGTTCATCCATAGTTG
CCTGACTCCCCGTCGTGTAGATAACTACGATACGGGAGGGCTTACCATCTGGCCCCAGTGCTGCAATGAT
ACCGCGAGACCCACGCTCACCGGCTCCAGATTTATCAGCAATAAACCAGCCAGCCGGAAGGGCCGAGCGC
AGAAGTGGTCCTGCAACTTTATCCGCCTCCATCCAGTCTATTAATTGTTGCCGGGAAGCTAGAGTAAGTA
GTTCGCCAGTTAATAGTTTGCGCAACGTTGTTGCCATTGCTACAGGCATCGTGGTGTCACGCTCGTCGTT
TGGTATGGCTTCATTCAGCTCCGGTTCCCAACGATCAAGGCGAGTTACATGATCCCCCATGTTGTGCAAA
AAAGCGGTTAGCTCCTTCGGTCCTCCGATCGTTGTCAGAAGTAAGTTGGCCGCAGTGTTATCACTCATGG
TTATGGCAGCACTGCATAATTCTCTTACTGTCATGCCATCCGTAAGATGCTTTTCTGTGACTGGTGAGTA
CTCAACCAAGTCATTCTGAGAATAGTGTATGCGGCGACCGAGTTGCTCTTGCCCGGCGTCAATACGGGAT
AATACCGCGCCACATAGCAGAACTTTAAAAGTGCTCATCATTGGAAAACGTTCTTCGGGGCGAAAACTCT
CAAGGATCTTACCGCTGTTGAGATCCAGTTCGATGTAACCCACTCGTGCACCCAACTGATCTTCAGCATC
TTTTACTTTCACCAGCGTTTCTGGGTGAGCAAAAACAGGAAGGCAAAATGCCGCAAAAAAGGGAATAAGG
GCGACACGGAAATGTTGAATACTCATACTCTTCCTTTTTCAATATTATTGAAGCATTTATCAGGGTTATT
GTCTCATGAGCGGATACATATTTGAATGTATTTAGAAAAATAAACAAATAGGGGTTCCGCGCACATTTCC
CCGAAAAGTGCCACCTGACGTCGACGGATCGGGAGATCAACTTGTTTATTGCAGCTTATAATGGTTACAA
ATAAAGCAATAGCATCACAAATTTCACAAATAAAGCATTTTTTTCACTGCATTCTAGTTGTGGTTTGTCC
AAACTCATCAATGTATCTTATCATGTCTGGATCAACTGGATAACTCAAGCTAACCAAAATCATCCCAAAC
TTCCCACCCCATACCCTATTACCACTGCCAATTACCTGTGGTTTCATTTACTCTAAACCTGTGATTCCTC
TGAATTATTTTCATTTTAAAGAAATTGTATTTGTTAAATATGTACTACAAACTTAGTAGTTGGAAGGGCT
AATTCACTCCCAAAGAAGACAAGATATCCTTGATCTGTGGATCTACCACACACAAGGCTACTTCCCTGAT
TAGCAGAACTACACACCAGGGCCAGGGGTCAGATATCCACTGACCTTTGGATGGTGCTACAAGCTAGTAC
CAGTTGAGCCAGATAAGGTAGAAGAGGCCAATAAAGGAGAGAACACCAGCTTGTTACACCCTGTGAGCCT
GCATGGGATGGATGACCCGGAGAGAGAAGTGTTAGAGTGGAGGTTTGACAGCCGCCTAGCATTTCATCAC
GTGGCCCGAGAGCTGCATCCGGAGTACTTCAAGAACTGCTGATATCGAGCTTGCTACAAGGGACTTTCCG
CTGGGGACTTTCCAGGGAGGCGTGGCCTGGGCGGGACTGGGGAGTGGCGAGCCCTCAGATCCTGCATATA
AGCAGCTGCTTTTTGCCTGTACTGGGTCTCTCTGGTTAGACCAGATCTGAGCCTGGGAGCTCTCTGGCTA
ACTAGGGAACCCACTGCTTAAGCCTCAATAAAGCTTGCCTTGAGTGCTTCAAGTAGTGTGTGCCCGTCTG
TTGTGTGACTCTGGTAACTAGAGATCCCTCAGACCCTTTTAGTCAGTGTGGAAAATCTCTAGCAGTGGCG
CCCGAACAGGGACTTGAAAGCGAAAGGGAAACCAGAGGAGCTCTCTCGACGCAGGACTCGGCTTGCTGAA
GCGCGCACGGCAAGAGGCGAGGGGCGGCGACTGGTGAGTACGCCAAAAATTTTGACTAGCGGAGGCTAGA
AGGAGAGAGATGGGTGCGAGAGCGTCAGTATTAAG
